Addgene plasmid #31744: GFP-Rab32
Depositing lab: Ron Vale. Depositing organization: University of California, San Francisco (UCSF). Publication: Kinesin-73 is a processive motor that localizes to Rab5-containing organelles. Huckaba TM, Gennerich A, Wilhelm JE, Chishti AH, Vale RD. J Biol Chem. 2011 Mar 4;286(9):7457-67. Epub 2010 Dec 18. 10.1074/jbc.M110.167023 PubMed 21169635.
Backbone
  Vector backbone: pAGW
  Backbone manufacturer: Drosophila Gateway Collection
  Vector type: Insect Expression
Growth in bacteria
  Bacterial resistance: Ampicillin, 100 μg/mL
  Growth temperature: 37°C
  Growth strain: DH5alpha
  Copy number: Unknown
Gene/Insert
  Gene/Insert name: Rab32
  Species: D. melanogaster (fly)
  Entrez Gene: Rab32 (a.k.a. Dmel_CG8024, 24652026, 24652028, A1Z7S1, CG8024, DRABR1, DmRab32, Dmel\CG8024, DrabRP1, Ltd, RAB-RP1, RAB7L, Rab-RP1, Rab-RP1/CG8024, Rab-r1, Rab32/RP1, Rab7L1, RabRP1, anon-WO0118547.106, beck, ltd, rab32)
  Promoter: Actin
  Tag / fusion protein: GFP (N terminal on backbone)
  Cloning method: Gateway Cloning
  Sequencing primers: 5′ EGFP-C
Terms and licenses: Academic/Nonprofit Terms; Industry Terms: Not Available to Industry
How to cite: GFP-Rab32 was a gift from Ron Vale (Addgene plasmid # 31744 ; http://n2t.net/addgene:31744 ; RRID:Addgene_31744)
