[The description below was written by a language model from this plasmid's Addgene catalogue record.]
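Description:
GFP-Rab32 is an insect expression plasmid built on pAGW, a destination vector from the Drosophila Gateway Collection. It is propagated in E. coli under ampicillin selection; the record lists the copy number as unknown and does not describe the origin of replication or any marker for selection in insect cells. No feature table or total size is provided, so the detailed layout of the backbone cannot be confirmed from the record.

The payload is the Drosophila melanogaster Rab32 coding sequence (CG8024, also known as lightoid or Rab-RP1), inserted by Gateway recombination downstream of a GFP tag supplied by the backbone. This produces an N-terminal GFP fusion, an orientation that suits Rab GTPases because their C-terminal prenylation motif, needed for membrane attachment, remains free. Expression is driven by an Actin promoter, which gives strong constitutive transcription in fly cells. Gateway cloning normally leaves att recombination scars flanking the insert, forming a short linker between GFP and Rab32, although these sites are not itemised in the record.

The construct is suited to transient expression in cultured Drosophila cells to visualise Rab32-positive membrane compartments by fluorescence microscopy. The associated publication concerns the localisation of the kinesin-73 motor to Rab5-containing organelles, which suggests this plasmid served as one of a panel of fluorescent Rab markers for identifying organelles and testing colocalisation, though the record does not spell out its specific role.
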