>Addgene plasmid #31744 | GFP-Rab32 | addgene partial sequence | sequence record 37975 | EGFP-C 5'-CATGGTCCTGCTGGAGTTCGTG-3'
CTGTACAAGCACCGGTATACAAGTTTGTACAAAAAAGCAGGCTCCGCGGCCGCCCCCTTCACCTGGTTGC
ATGGCAACCGGCGTCATCCAGAGTAGCGTTGTCTCCACCTCCGCCGGACGCCAGAATATCTGCGACTGCC
TGGAACAGGAGTCCGCCGGATTGGTCAAGGCCCTGCCCAAATCCAAGTCGGCCGATCAGCTCTCGGAACT
CACCTGCGCCTGCCTGCGCTGCCAGTACCTGGCCACGGATCTTCAGCATCCGAACACCCAGTCCGGTCAC
CTGCCCGTGGAGCACAGACACCGACCCGTGAGCTCAGGCTCCGGTTCACTGGGCGCCCTCAGCGCCAAGG
AGTCGCCCATCTTCGTGCGCCGCCAGATCTGTTTCCCGTCCGCGGAGACCCAGCTGCATCCGCCGCTCAG
CTCCTCCCAGTTCTCGCTGCGAAGTGCTTCTCCGGCCTACGCCGAGCCCAAGCCGGAGTTGGATCTCGGC
GCCATAGAGGCGCTGCAACTGACCACGGTCATGCCCGCGGGAGTCAACCGTAACCACATGGACATCAACA
GGAACAACGGATACCTGCACAACGGAGCCATCATGACATCCACCAGCGATAAGCGCGAGCATCTGTACAA
GATTCTAGTCATTGGTGAACTGGGCACCGGCAAGACGTCCTTCATTAAGCGCTATGTGCACCAGTTCTTC
AGCCAGAACTACAGGGCCACCATCGGCGTGGACTTCGCCCTGAAAGTGCTGCAGTGGGACGCCAATACGA
TAGTGCGCCTCCAGCTGTGGGATATCGCCGGTCAGGAGAGGTTTGGCAACATGACCCGTGTCTACTACAA
GGAGGCGGTGGGCGCGTTCATCGTT
